Addgene plasmid #49222: pCru5-CCC/ACC-mEGFP-IRES-mCherry
Purpose: Retroviral expression vector. Contains an altered Kozak sequence and/or upstream open reading frames to modulate expression at the level of translation.
Depositing lab: Clifford Wang. Depositing organization: Stanford University. Publication: Tuning gene expression with synthetic upstream open reading frames. Ferreira JP, Overton KW, Wang CL. Proc Natl Acad Sci U S A. 2013 Jul 9;110(28):11284-9. doi: 10.1073/pnas.1305590110. Epub 2013 Jun 24. PubMed 23798422.
Backbone
  Vector backbone: pCru5
  Total vector size (bp): 6983
  Vector type: Mammalian Expression, Retroviral, Synthetic Biology
Growth in bacteria
  Bacterial resistance: Ampicillin, 100 μg/mL
  Growth temperature: 37°C
  Growth strain: Top10
  Copy number: High Copy
Gene/Insert 1
  Gene/Insert name: mEGFP
  Species: Synthetic
  Insert size (bp): 732
  Promoter: Viral LTR (or CMV)
  Tag / fusion protein: SfuI site to create C-terminal fusions (C terminal on insert)
  Cloning method: Restriction Enzyme; 5′ cloning site XhoI (not destroyed); 3′ cloning site NsiI (not destroyed)
  Sequencing primers: 5′ GGATACACGCCGCCCACGTG (5' to 3'); 3′ AGGGCGAGGGCGATGCCACCTA (5' to 3')
Gene/Insert 2
  Gene/Insert name: mCherry
  Species: Synthetic
  Insert size (bp): 711
  Promoter: Viral LTR (or CMV)
  Cloning method: Restriction Enzyme; 5′ cloning site BamHI (not destroyed); 3′ cloning site NotI (not destroyed)
  Sequencing primers: 5′ GTCACCTTCAGCTTGGCGG (5' to 3'); 3′ ATGGCGTTACTTAAGCTAG (5' to 3')
Terms and licenses: Academic/Nonprofit Terms; Industry Terms: Not Available to Industry
Depositor comments: Vector allows for control of transgene expression at the level of translation. It is 1 vector in a set of 9 that spans a range of expression levels. Sequencing through any part of the IRES sequence is not advised. Expression of gene downstream of IRES remains constant, despite varying expression of gene upstream.
How to cite: pCru5-CCC/ACC-mEGFP-IRES-mCherry was a gift from Clifford Wang (Addgene plasmid # 49222 ; http://n2t.net/addgene:49222 ; RRID:Addgene_49222)
