[The description below was written by a language model from this plasmid's Addgene catalogue record and pLannotate feature annotations shown in this document.]
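Description:
pCru5-CCC/ACC-mEGFP-IRES-mCherry is a 6,983 bp Moloney murine leukemia virus-based retroviral expression vector on the pCru5 backbone, made for synthetic biology work in mammalian cells. In bacteria it is maintained through a high-copy ColE1/pUC-type origin and selected with ampicillin via the AmpR (β-lactamase) cassette. The viral portion starts with a CMV enhancer/promoter joined to a partial LTR. This hybrid 5′ arrangement would drive genomic RNA transcription in packaging cells, which fits the record's promoter entry of "Viral LTR (or CMV)". Next come the MMLV Ψ packaging signal, a truncated gag lacking its start codon, and a pol region carrying the splice acceptor. These elements support packaging and processing of the transcript without encoding viral proteins, which must therefore be supplied in trans. A full MMLV LTR lies downstream of the payload and closes the provirus.

The payload is a bicistronic cassette of monomeric EGFP, an EMCV IRES and mCherry. Translation of mEGFP is cap-dependent and is tuned by the sequence context upstream of its start codon. The record says vectors in this series carry an altered Kozak sequence and/or upstream open reading frames, and "CCC/ACC" in the name presumably denotes this variant, though its exact composition and relative strength are not stated. mCherry is translated from the IRES, and the depositor notes that its expression stays constant while the upstream gene varies, so it serves as an internal reference for transduction and transcript level. The plasmid is one of nine spanning a range of expression levels. Retained XhoI/NsiI and BamHI/NotI sites allow either reporter to be replaced, and an SfuI site permits C-terminal fusions to mEGFP.
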