Features (pLannotate 1.2.2; 15 found; start..end, strand, type, name):
     46..756     +  CDS            mEGFP: mEGFP is a basic (constitutively fluorescent) green fluorescent protein published in 2002, derived from Aequorea victoria. It has moderate acid sensitivity.
    903..1365    +  misc_feature   IRES: internal ribosome entry site (IRES) of the encephalomyocarditis virus (EMCV)
   1393..2100    +  CDS            mCherry: mCherry is a basic (constitutively fluorescent) red fluorescent protein published in 2004, derived from Discosoma sp.. It is reported to be a very rapidly-maturing monomer with low acid sensitivity.
   2159..2752    +  LTR            LTR: long terminal repeat from Moloney murine leukemia virus
   2761..2807    +  LTR            5' LTR (truncated) (fragment): truncated long terminal repeat from Moloney murine sarcoma virus
   2890..2938    -  CDS            lacI (fragment): lac repressor; lacI; The lac repressor binds to the lac operator to inhibit transcription in E. coli. This inhibition can be relieved by adding lactose or isopropyl-β-D-thiogalactopyranoside (IPTG).
   3124..3712    -  rep_origin     ori: high-copy-number ColE1/pMB1/pBR322/pUC origin of replication
   3886..4746    -  CDS            AmpR: β-lactamase; bla; confers resistance to ampicillin, carbenicillin, and related antibiotics
   4747..4851    -  promoter       AmpR promoter: bla
   5008..5311    +  enhancer       CMV enhancer: human cytomegalovirus immediate early enhancer
   5312..5515    +  promoter       CMV promoter: human cytomegalovirus (CMV) immediate early promoter
   5511..5691    +  LTR            3' LTR (ΔU3) (fragment): self-inactivating 3' long terminal repeat (LTR) from Moloney murine leukemia virus
   5754..6111    +  misc_feature   MMLV Ψ: packaging signal of Moloney murine leukemia virus (MMLV)
   6176..6592    +  CDS            gag (truncated): truncated Moloney murine leukemia virus (MMLV) gag gene lacking the start codon
   6602..6976    +  misc_feature   pol region: Moloney murine leukemia virus (MMLV) pol region containing the splice acceptor site
>Addgene plasmid #49222 | pCru5-CCC/ACC-mEGFP-IRES-mCherry | depositor full sequence | sequence record 73633 | pCru5-CCC/ACC-mEGFP-IRES-mCherry sequence 6983 bps
TCGAGTAACTAACTAACCCATGGGTTGATTACCATGGGCGAATTCAGCAAGGGCGAGGAGCTGTTCACCG
GGGTGGTGCCCATCCTGGTCGAGCTGGACGGCGACGTAAACGGCCACAAGTTCAGCGTGTCCGGCGAGGG
CGAGGGCGATGCCACCTACGGCAAGCTGACCCTGAAGTTCATCTGCACCACCGGCAAGCTGCCCGTGCCC
TGGCCCACCCTCGTGACCACCCTGACCTACGGCGTGCAGTGCTTCAGCCGCTACCCCGACCACATGAAGC
AGCACGACTTCTTCAAGTCCGCCATGCCCGAAGGCTACGTCCAGGAGCGCACCATCTTCTTCAAGGACGA
CGGCAACTACAAGACCCGCGCCGAGGTGAAGTTCGAGGGCGACACCCTGGTGAACCGCATCGAGCTGAAG
GGCATCGACTTCAAGGAGGACGGCAACATCCTGGGGCACAAGCTGGAGTACAACTACAACAGCCACAACG
TCTATATCATGGCCGACAAGCAGAAGAACGGCATCAAGGTGAACTTCAAGATCCGCCACAACATCGAGGA
CGGCAGCGTGCAGCTCGCCGACCACTACCAGCAGAACACCCCCATCGGCGACGGCCCCGTGCTGCTGCCC
GACAACCACTACCTGAGCACCCAGTCCAAGCTGAGCAAAGACCCCAACGAGAAGCGCGATCACATGGTCC
TGCTGGAGTTCGTGACCGCCGCCGGGATCACTCTCGGCATGGACGAGCTGTACAAGTTCGAATAAGCATG
CATCTAGGGCGGCCAATTCCGCCCCTCTCCCTCCCCCCCCCCTAACGTTACTGGCCGAAGCCGCTTGGAA
TAAGGCCGGTGTGCGTTTGTCTATATGTGATTTTCCACCATATTGCCGTCTTTTGGCAATGTGAGGGCCC
GGAAACCTGGCCCTGTCTTCTTGACGAGCATTCCTAGGGGTCTTTCCCCTCTCGCCAAAGGAATGCAAGG
TCTGTTGAATGTCGTGAAGGAAGCAGTTCCTCTGGAAGCTTCTTGAAGACAAACAACGTCTGTAGCGACC
CTTTGCAGGCAGCGGAACCCCCCACCTGGCGACAGGTGCCTCTGCGGCCAAAAGCCACGTGTATAAGATA
CACCTGCAAAGGCGGCACAACCCCAGTGCCACGTTGTGAGTTGGATAGTTGTGGAAAGAGTCAAATGGCT
CTCCTCAAGCGTATTCAACAAGGGGCTGAAGGATGCCCAGAAGGTACCCCATTGTATGGGATCTGATCTG
GGGCCTCGGTGCACATGCTTTACATGTGTTTAGTCGAGGTTAAAAAAACGTCTAGGCCCCCCGAACCACG
GGGACGTGGTTTTCCTTTGAAAAACACGATGATAAGCTTGCCACAACCCGGGATCCGCCACCATGGTGAG
CAAGGGCGAGGAGGATAACATGGCCATCATCAAGGAGTTCATGCGCTTCAAGGTGCACATGGAGGGCTCC
GTGAACGGCCACGAGTTCGAGATCGAGGGCGAGGGCGAGGGCCGCCCCTACGAGGGCACCCAGACCGCCA
AGCTGAAGGTGACCAAGGGTGGCCCCCTGCCCTTCGCCTGGGACATCCTGTCCCCTCAGTTCATGTACGG
CTCCAAGGCCTACGTGAAGCACCCCGCCGACATCCCCGACTACTTGAAGCTGTCCTTCCCCGAGGGCTTC
AAGTGGGAGCGCGTGATGAACTTCGAGGACGGCGGCGTGGTGACCGTGACCCAGGACTCCTCCCTGCAGG
ACGGCGAGTTCATCTACAAGGTGAAGCTGCGCGGCACCAACTTCCCCTCCGACGGCCCCGTAATGCAGAA
GAAGACCATGGGCTGGGAGGCCTCCTCCGAGCGGATGTACCCCGAGGACGGCGCCCTGAAGGGCGAGATC
AAGCAGAGGCTGAAGCTGAAGGACGGCGGCCACTACGACGCTGAGGTCAAGACCACCTACAAGGCCAAGA
AGCCCGTGCAGCTGCCCGGCGCCTACAACGTCAACATCAAGTTGGACATCACCTCCCACAACGAGGACTA
CACCATCGTGGAACAGTACGAACGCGCCGAGGGCCGCCACTCCACCGGCGGCATGGACGAGCTGTACAAG
TAAGCGGCCGCTCGACGATAAAATAAAAGATTTTATTTAGTCTCCAGAAAAAGGGGGGAATGAAAGACCC
CACCTGTAGGTTTGGCAAGCTAGCTTAAGTAACGCCATTTTGCAAGGCATGGAAAAATACATAACTGAGA
ATAGAGAAGTTCAGATCAAGGTCAGGAACAGATGGAACAGCTGAATATGGGCCAAACAGGATATCTGTGG
TAAGCAGTTCCTGCCCCGGCTCAGGGCCAAGAACAGATGGAACAGCTGAATATGGGCCAAACAGGATATC
TGTGGTAAGCAGTTCCTGCCCCGGCTCAGGGCCAAGAACAGATGGTCCCCAGATGCGGTCCAGCCCTCAG
CAGTTTCTAGAGAACCATCAGATGTTTCCAGGGTGCCCCAAGGACCTGAAATGACCCTGTGCCTTATTTG
AACTAACCAATCAGTTCGCTTCTCGCTTCTGTTCGCGCGCTTCTGCTCCCCGAGCTCAATAAAAGAGCCC
ACAACCCCTCACTCGGGGCGCCAGTCCTCCGATTGACTGAGTCGCCCGGGTACCCGTGTATCCAATAAAC
CCTCTTGCAGTTGCATCCGACTTGTGGTCTCGCTGTTCCTTGGGAGGGTCTCCTCTGAGTGATTGACTAC
CCGTCAGCGGGGGTCTTTCATTTCCGACTTGTGGTCTCGCTGCCTTGGGAGGGTCTCCTCTGAGTGATTG
ACTACCCGTCAGCGGGGGTCTTCACATGCAGCATGTATCAAAATTAATTTGGTTTTTTTTCTTAAGTATT
TACATTAAATGGCCATAGTTGCATTAATGAATCGGCCAACGCGCGGGGAGAGGCGGTTTGCGTATTGGCG
CTCTTCCGCTTCCTCGCTCACTGACTCGCTGCGCTCGGTCGTTCGGCTGCGGCGAGCGGTATCAGCTCAC
TCAAAGGCGGTAATACGGTTATCCACAGAATCAGGGGATAACGCAGGAAAGAACATGTGAGCAAAAGGCC
AGCAAAAGGCCAGGAACCGTAAAAAGGCCGCGTTGCTGGCGTTTTTCCATAGGCTCCGCCCCCCTGACGA
GCATCACAAAAATCGACGCTCAAGTCAGAGGTGGCGAAACCCGACAGGACTATAAAGATACCAGGCGTTT
CCCCCTGGAAGCTCCCTCGTGCGCTCTCCTGTTCCGACCCTGCCGCTTACCGGATACCTGTCCGCCTTTC
TCCCTTCGGGAAGCGTGGCGCTTTCTCATAGCTCACGCTGTAGGTATCTCAGTTCGGTGTAGGTCGTTCG
CTCCAAGCTGGGCTGTGTGCACGAACCCCCCGTTCAGCCCGACCGCTGCGCCTTATCCGGTAACTATCGT
CTTGAGTCCAACCCGGTAAGACACGACTTATCGCCACTGGCAGCAGCCACTGGTAACAGGATTAGCAGAG
CGAGGTATGTAGGCGGTGCTACAGAGTTCTTGAAGTGGTGGCCTAACTACGGCTACACTAGAAGGACAGT
ATTTGGTATCTGCGCTCTGCTGAAGCCAGTTACCTTCGGAAAAAGAGTTGGTAGCTCTTGATCCGGCAAA
CAAACCACCGCTGGTAGCGGTGGTTTTTTTGTTTGCAAGCAGCAGATTACGCGCAGAAAAAAAGGATCTC
AAGAAGATCCTTTGATCTTTTCTACGGGGTCTGACGCTCAGTGGAACGAAAACTCACGTTAAGGGATTTT
GGTCATGAGATTATCAAAAAGGATCTTCACCTAGATCCTTTTAAATTAAAAATGAAGTTTGCGCAAATCA
ATCTAAAGTATATATGAGTAAACTTGGTCTGACAGTTACCAATGCTTAATCAGTGAGGCACCTATCTCAG
CGATCTGTCTATTTCGTTCATCCATAGTTGCCTGACTCCCCGTCGTGTAGATAACTACGATACGGGAGGG
CTTACCATCTGGCCCCAGTGCTGCAATGATACCGCGAGACCCACGCTCACCGGCTCCAGATTTATCAGCA
ATAAACCAGCCAGCCGGAAGGGCCGAGCGCAGAAGTGGTCCTGCAACTTTATCCGCCTCCATCCAGTCTA
TTAATTGTTGCCGGGAAGCTAGAGTAAGTAGTTCGCCAGTTAATAGTTTGCGCAACGTTGTTGCCATTGC
TACAGGCATCGTGGTGTCACGCTCGTCGTTTGGTATGGCTTCATTCAGCTCCGGTTCCCAACGATCAAGG
CGAGTTACATGATCCCCCATGTTGTGCAAAAAAGCGGTTAGCTCCTTCGGTCCTCCGATCGTTGTCAGAA
GTAAGTTGGCCGCAGTGTTATCACTCATGGTTATGGCAGCACTGCATAATTCTCTTACTGTCATGCCATC
CGTAAGATGCTTTTCTGTGACTGGTGAGTACTCAACCAAGTCATTCTGAGAATAGTGTATGCGGCGACCG
AGTTGCTCTTGCCCGGCGTCAACACGGGATAATACCGCGCCACATAGCAGAACTTTAAAAGTGCTCATCA
TTGGAAAACGTTCTTCGGGGCGAAAACTCTCAAGGATCTTACCGCTGTTGAGATCCAGTTCGATGTAACC
CACTCGTGCACCCAACTGATCTTCAGCATCTTTTACTTTCACCAGCGTTTCTGGGTGAGCAAAAACAGGA
AGGCAAAATGCCGCAAAAAAGGGAATAAGGGCGACACGGAAATGTTGAATACTCATACTCTTCCTTTTTC
AATATTATTGAAGCATTTATCAGGGTTATTGTCTCATGAGCGGATACATATTTGAATGTATTTAGAAAAA
TAAACAAATAGGGGTTCCGCGCACATTTCCCCGAAAAGTGCCACCAGCTTTGCTCTTAGGAGTTTCCTAA
TACATCCCAAACTCAAATATATAAAGCATTTGACTTGTTCTATGCCCTAGTTATTAATAGTAATCAATTA
CGGGGTCATTAGTTCATAGCCCATATATGGAGTTCCGCGTTACATAACTTACGGTAAATGGCCCGCCTGG
CTGACCGCCCAACGACCCCCGCCCATTGACGTCAATAATGACGTATGTTCCCATAGTAACGCCAATAGGG
ACTTTCCATTGACGTCAATGGGTGGAGTATTTACGGTAAACTGCCCACTTGGCAGTACATCAAGTGTATC
ATATGCCAAGTACGCCCCCTATTGACGTCAATGACGGTAAATGGCCCGCCTGGCATTATGCCCAGTACAT
GACCTTATGGGACTTTCCTACTTGGCAGTACATCTACGTATTAGTCATCGCTATTACCATGGTGATGCGG
TTTTGGCAGTACATCAATGGGCGTGGATAGCGGTTTGACTCACGGGGATTTCCAAGTCTCCACCCCATTG
ACGTCAATGGGAGTTTGTTTTGGCACCAAAATCAACGGGACTTTCCAAAATGTCGTAACAACTCCGCCCC
ATTGACGCAAATGGGCGGTAGGCATGTACGGTGGGAGGTCTATATAAGCAGAGCTCAATAAAAGAGCCCA
CAACCCCTCACTCGGGGCGCCAGTCCTCCGATTGACTGAGTCGCCCGGGTACCCGTGTATCCAATAAACC
CTCTTGCAGTTGCATCCGACTTGTGGTCTCGCTGTTCCTTGGGAGGGTCTCCTCTGAGTGATTGACTACC
CGTCAGCGGGGGTCTTTCATTTGGGGGCTCGTCCGGGATCGGGAGACCCCTGCCCAGGGACCACCGACCC
ACCACCGGGAGGTAAGCTGGCCAGCAACTTATCTGTGTCTGTCCGATTGTCTAGTGTCTATGACTGATTT
TATGCGCCTGCGTCGGTACTAGTTAGCTAACTAGCTCTGTATCTGGCGGACCCGTGGTGGAACTGACGAG
TTCGGAACACCCGGCCGCAACCCTGGGAGACGTCCCAGGGACTTCGGGGGCCGTTTTTGTGGCCCGACCT
GAGTCCAAAAATCCCGATCGTTTTGGACTCTTTGGTGCACCCCCCTTAGAGGAGGGATATGTGGTTCTGG
TAGGAGACGAGAACCTAAAACAGTTCCCGCCTCCGTCTGAATTTTTGCTTTCGGTTTGGGACCGAAGCCG
CGCCGCGCGTCTTGTCTGCTGCAGCATCGTTCTGTGTTGTCTCTGTCTGACTGTGTTTCTGTATTTGTCT
GAAAATATCGGCCCGGGCCAGACTGTTACCACTCCCTTAAGTTTGACCTTAGGTCACTGGAAAGATGTCG
AGCGGATCGCTCACAACCAGTCGGTAGATGTCAAGAAGAGACGTTGGGTTACCTTCTGCTCTGCAGAATG
GCCAACCTTTAACGTCGGATGGCCGCGAGACGGCACCTTTAACCGAGACCTCATCACCCAGGTTAAGATC
AAGGTCTTTTCACCTGGCCCGCATGGACACCCAGACCAGGTCCCCTACATCGTGACCTGGGAAGCCTTGG
CTTTTGACCCCCCTCCCTGGGTCAAGCCCTTTGTACACCCTAAGCCTCCGCCTCCTCTTCCTCCATCCGC
CCCGTCTCTCCCCCTTGAACCTCCTCGTTCGACCCCGCCTCGATCCTCCCTTTATCCAGCCCTCACTCCT
TCTCTAGGCGCCCCCATATGGCCATATGAGATCTTATATGGGGCACCCCCGCCCCTTGTAAACTTCCCTG
ACCCTGACATGACAAGAGTTACTAACAGCCCCTCTCTCCAAGCTCACTTACAGGCTCTCTACTTAGTCCA
GCACGAAGTCTGGAGACCTCTGGCGGCAGCCTACCAAGAACAACTGGACCGACCGGTGGTACCTCACCCT
TACCGAGTCGGCGACACAGTGTGGGTCCGCCGACACCAGACTAAGAACCTAGAACCTCGCTGGAAAGGAC
CTTACACAGTCCTGCTGACCACCCCCACCGCCCTCAAAGTAGACGGCATCGCAGCTTGGATACACGCCGC
CCACGTGAAGGCTGCCGACCCCGGGGGTGGACCATCCTCTAGACTGCCGGATC
