>Addgene plasmid #49222 | pCru5-CCC/ACC-mEGFP-IRES-mCherry | depositor partial sequence | sequence record 73634 | TIS region: NOT including RE sites and preceding stop codons
CCCATGGGTTGATTACCATGGGC
