>Addgene plasmid #49222 | pCru5-CCC/ACC-mEGFP-IRES-mCherry | addgene partial sequence | sequence record 75651 | LZRS-F 5'-TGGATACACGCCGCCCACGTG-3'
CATCCTCTAGACTGCCGGATCTCGAGTAACTAACTAACCCATGGGTTGATTACCATGGGCGAATTCAGCA
AGGGCGAGGAGCTGTTCACCGGGGTGGTGCCCATCCTGGTCGAGCTGGACGGCGACGTAAACGGCCACAA
GTTCAGCGTGTCCGGCGAGGGCGAGGGCGATGCCACCTACGGCAAGCTGACCCTGAAGTTCATCTGCACC
ACCGGCAAGCTGCCCGTGCCCTGGCCCACCCTCGTGACCACCCTGACCTACGGCGTGCAGTGCTTCAGCC
GCTACCCCGACCACATGAAGCAGCACGACTTCTTCAAGTCCGCCATGCCCGAAGGCTACGTCCAGGAGCG
CACCATCTTCTTCAAGGACGACGGCAACTACAAGACCCGCGCCGAGGTGAAGTTCGAGGGCGACACCCTG
GTGAACCGCATCGAGCTGAAGGGCATCGACTTCAAGGAGGACGGCAACATCCTGGGGCACAAGCTGGAGT
ACAACTACAACAGCCACAACGTCTATATCATGGCCGACAAGCAGAAGAACGGCATCAAGGTGAACTTCAA
GATCCGCCACAACATCGAGGACGGCAGCGTGCAGCTCGCCGACCACTACCAGCAGAACACCCCCATCGGC
GACGGCCCCGTGCTGCTGCCCGACAACCACTACCTGAGCACCCAGTCCAAGCTGAGCAAAGACCCCAACG
AGAAGCGCGATCACATGGTCCTGCTGGAGTTCGTGACCGCCGCCGGGATCACTCTCGGCATGGACGAGCT
GTACAAGTTCGAATAAGCATGCATCTAG
